Addgene plasmid #124038: JPF0468
Purpose: Encodes pEF1a driving expression of nuclear iRFP713, and mu6 expression of tagBFP- and mScarlet-targeting sgRNAs in a 2nd gen. Lenti Virus destination vector
Depositing lab: Hana El-Samad. Depositing organization: University of California, San Francisco (UCSF). Publication: A Toolkit for Rapid Modular Construction of Biological Circuits in Mammalian Cells. Fonseca JP, Bonny AR, Kumar GR, Ng AH, Town J, Wu QC, Aslankoohi E, Chen SY, Dods G, Harrigan P, Osimiri LC, Kistler AL, El-Samad H. ACS Synth Biol. 2019 Nov 15;8(11):2593-2606. doi: 10.1021/acssynbio.9b00322. Epub 2019 Nov 5. PubMed 31686495.
Backbone
  Vector backbone: MTK0_062
  Vector type: Mammalian Expression
Growth in bacteria
  Bacterial resistance: Kanamycin, 50 μg/mL
  Growth temperature: 37°C
  Growth strain: DH5alpha
  Copy number: Unknown
Gene/Insert
  Gene/Insert name: pHR_pEF1a-iRFP713_mScarletsgRNA_tagBFP sgRNA
  Species: Synthetic
  Cloning method: Restriction Enzyme; 5′ cloning site unknown (unknown if destroyed); 3′ cloning site unknown (unknown if destroyed)
Terms and licenses: Academic/Nonprofit Terms; Industry Terms: Not Available to Industry
Depositor comments: Plasmid used to generate Fig .4c,d Please visit https://www.biorxiv.org/content/10.1101/506188v2 for BioRxiv preprint
How to cite: JPF0468 was a gift from Hana El-Samad (Addgene plasmid # 124038 ; http://n2t.net/addgene:124038 ; RRID:Addgene_124038)
