[The description below was written by a language model from this plasmid's Addgene catalogue record and pLannotate feature annotations shown in this document.]
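Description:
JPF0468 is a second-generation lentiviral transfer plasmid assembled in the MTK0_062 (pHR-type) destination backbone from a modular mammalian cloning toolkit. It is maintained in E. coli through a high-copy ColE1/pUC-type origin and selected with kanamycin via an aph(3')-Ia cassette. The annotated 12.1 kb sequence also carries backbone remnants typical of older pHR vectors: fragments of TcR, rop and bom, and an SV40 promoter followed by E. coli gpt fragments, the SV40 small t intron and an SV40 poly(A) signal, all lying outside the viral genome.

The packaged region runs from a full-length HIV-1 LTR at the 5′ end (which makes expression Tat-dependent, consistent with second-generation packaging) through Ψ, a partial gag, the RRE and cPPT/CTS to a WPRE and a self-inactivating ΔU3 3′ LTR. Between these elements are two kinds of payload. According to the catalogue entry, mouse U6 promoters drive sgRNAs targeting tagBFP and mScarlet. The U6 promoters themselves were not annotated, but the feature table shows three tandem units, each with a loxP site followed by an S. pyogenes Cas9 guide scaffold. This is one more than the two guides named, and the record does not explain the third unit or the role of the loxP sites. A short mKate2-like match next to the third scaffold may be a guide spacer, although the record does not confirm this. Downstream, the constitutive EF-1α promoter expresses the near-infrared, biliverdin-dependent reporter iRFP713, described as nuclear-localised, which marks transduced cells. The localisation signal on it is not annotated.

The plasmid is suited to producing lentivirus that stably delivers fluorescent-protein-targeting guides into mammalian cells for Cas9-based circuit experiments, and the depositor notes it was used to generate data for a figure in the toolkit publication.
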