Features (pLannotate 1.2.2; 38 found; start..end, strand, type, name):
     60..90      +  misc_feature   MCS (fragment): pUC18/19 multiple cloning site
     91..109     +  misc_feature   MCS (fragment): pBluescript multiple cloning site
    109..697     +  misc_feature   WPRE: woodchuck hepatitis virus posttranscriptional regulatory element
    698..720     +  misc_feature   MCS (fragment): pBluescript multiple cloning site
    737..805     +  CDS            nef (fragment): NEF_HV1Z2 - Experimental evidence at protein level: Swiss-Prot protein existence level 1. Extracellular Nef protein targets CD4(+) T-lymphocytes for apoptosis by interacting with CXCR4 surface receptors. From Human immunodeficiency virus type 1 group M subtype D (isolate Z2/CDC-Z34) (HIV-1).
    807..1040    +  LTR            3' LTR (ΔU3): self-inactivating 3' long terminal repeat (LTR) from HIV-1
   1065..1083    -  promoter       SP6 promoter: promoter for bacteriophage SP6 RNA polymerase
   1311..1590    +  CDS            TcR (fragment): tetracycline efflux protein; tet; confers resistance to tetracycline
   1591..1639    -  misc_feature   bom (fragment): basis of mobility region from pBR322
   1741..1776    -  CDS            rop (fragment): Rop protein, which maintains plasmids at low copy number; rop
   1982..2570    -  rep_origin     ori: high-copy-number ColE1/pMB1/pBR322/pUC origin of replication
   2795..3610    +  CDS            KanR: aminoglycoside phosphotransferase; aph(3')-Ia; confers resistance to kanamycin in bacteria or G418 (Geneticin®) in eukaryotes
   3679..3812    +  rep_origin     RSF ori (fragment): Plasmids containing the RSF 1030 origin of replication can be propagated in E. coli cells that contain additional plasmids with compatible origins.
   3814..3870    +  CDS            lacI (fragment): lac repressor; lacI; The lac repressor binds to the lac operator to inhibit transcription in E. coli. This inhibition can be relieved by adding lactose or isopropyl-β-D-thiogalactopyranoside (IPTG).
   3877..4206    +  promoter       SV40 promoter: SV40 enhancer and early promoter
   4406..4525    +  CDS            gpt (fragment): XGPT_ECOLI - Also known as gpp, gxu. Experimental evidence at protein level: Swiss-Prot protein existence level 1. Purine salvage pathway enzyme that catalyzes the transfer of the ribosyl-5-phosphate group from 5-phospho-alpha-D-ribose 1- diphosphate (PRPP) to the N9 position of the 6-oxopurines guanine and xanthine to form the corresponding ribonucleotides GMP (guanosine 5'- monophosphate) and XMP (xanthosine 5'-monophosphate), with the release of PPi. To a lesser extent, also acts on hypoxanthine (PubMed:9100006, PubMed:3886014). Does not ribophosphorylate adenine (PubMed:3886014). From Esch
   4525..4860    +  CDS            gpt (fragment): XGPT_ECOLI - Also known as gpp, gxu. Experimental evidence at protein level: Swiss-Prot protein existence level 1. Purine salvage pathway enzyme that catalyzes the transfer of the ribosyl-5-phosphate group from 5-phospho-alpha-D-ribose 1- diphosphate (PRPP) to the N9 position of the 6-oxopurines guanine and xanthine to form the corresponding ribonucleotides GMP (guanosine 5'- monophosphate) and XMP (xanthosine 5'-monophosphate), with the release of PPi. To a lesser extent, also acts on hypoxanthine (PubMed:9100006, PubMed:3886014). Does not ribophosphorylate adenine (PubMed:3886014). From Esch
   4955..5260    +  CDS            frsA (fragment): FRSA_ECOLI - Also known as yafA. Experimental evidence at protein level: Swiss-Prot protein existence level 1. Catalyzes the hydrolysis of esters (PubMed:15808744). Displays esterase activity toward pNP-butyrate (PubMed:15808744). May stimulate mixed-acid fermentation by acting as a fermentation/respiration switch that down-regulates respiration and up- regulates fermentation rates (PubMed:15169777). From Escherichia coli (strain K12).
   5264..5338    +  CDS            small t antigen (fragment): SV40 (simian virus 40) small t antigen
   5340..5405    +  intron         small t intron: SV40 (simian virus 40) small t antigen intron
   5535..5555    +  CDS            SV40 NLS: nuclear localization signal of SV40 (simian virus 40) large T antigen
   5874..5957    +  CDS            large T antigen (fragment): large T antigen from SV40 (simian virus 40)
   5980..6114    +  polyA_signal   SV40 poly(A) signal: SV40 polyadenylation signal
   6282..6915    +  LTR            3' LTR: 3' long terminal repeat (LTR) from HIV-1
   6962..7087    +  misc_feature   HIV-1 Ψ: packaging signal of human immunodeficiency virus type 1
   7071..7409    +  CDS            HIV-1 gag (fragment): gag protein from human immunodeficiency virus 1; gag
   7584..7817    +  misc_feature   RRE: The Rev response element (RRE) of HIV-1 allows for Rev-dependent mRNA export from the nucleus to the cytoplasm.
   8194..8294    +  CDS            Rev (fragment): human immunodeficiency virus 1 (HIV-1) Rev protein; rev; enhances nuclear export of unspliced and incompletely spliced viral mRNAs
   8331..8448    +  misc_feature   cPPT/CTS: central polypurine tract and central termination sequence of HIV-1
   8727..8760    +  protein_bind   loxP: Cre-mediated recombination occurs in the 8-bp core sequence (GCATACAT). Cre recombinase
   8886..8953    +  misc_RNA       tracrRNA (fragment): trans-activating CRISPR RNA for the Streptococcus pyogenes CRISPR/Cas9 system
   9188..9221    +  protein_bind   loxP: Cre-mediated recombination occurs in the 8-bp core sequence (GCATACAT). Cre recombinase
   9347..9414    +  misc_RNA       tracrRNA (fragment): trans-activating CRISPR RNA for the Streptococcus pyogenes CRISPR/Cas9 system
   9649..9682    +  protein_bind   loxP: Cre-mediated recombination occurs in the 8-bp core sequence (GCATACAT). Cre recombinase
   9770..9790    +  CDS            mKate2 (fragment): monomeric far-red fluorescent protein (Shcherbo et al., 2009) mammalian codon-optimized
   9808..9875    +  misc_RNA       tracrRNA (fragment): trans-activating CRISPR RNA for the Streptococcus pyogenes CRISPR/Cas9 system
   9914..11087   +  promoter       EF-1α promoter: strong constitutive promoter for human elongation factor EF-1α
  11137..12081   +  CDS            iRFP713: iRFP713 is a basic (constitutively fluorescent) near ir fluorescent protein published in 2011, derived from Rhodopseudomonas palustris. It has low acid sensitivity. It requires the cofactor biliverdin for fluorescence.
>Addgene plasmid #124038 | JPF0468 | addgene full sequence | sequence record 252546 | Addgene NGS Result
GTTACAGAGATGTTACGAACCACTAGTGCACTGCAGTACATGACTGACTGAGGCCGCGACTCTAGAGTCG
ACCTGCAGGCATGCAAGCTTGATATCAAGCTTATCGATAATCAACCTCTGGATTACAAAATTTGTGAAAG
ATTGACTGGTATTCTTAACTATGTTGCTCCTTTTACGCTATGTGGATACGCTGCTTTAATGCCTTTGTAT
CATGCTATTGCTTCCCGTATGGCTTTCATTTTCTCCTCCTTGTATAAATCCTGGTTGCTGTCTCTTTATG
AGGAGTTGTGGCCCGTTGTCAGGCAACGTGGCGTGGTGTGCACTGTGTTTGCTGACGCAACCCCCACTGG
TTGGGGCATTGCCACCACCTGTCAGCTCCTTTCCGGGACTTTCGCTTTCCCCCTCCCTATTGCCACGGCG
GAACTCATCGCCGCCTGCCTTGCCCGCTGCTGGACAGGGGCTCGGCTGTTGGGCACTGACAATTCCGTGG
TGTTGTCGGGGAAATCATCGTCCTTTCCTTGGCTGCTCGCCTGTGTTGCCACCTGGATTCTGCGCGGGAC
GTCCTTCTGCTACGTCCCTTCGGCCCTCAATCCAGCGGACCTTCCTTCCCGCGGCCTGCTGCCGGCTCTG
CGGCCTCTTCCGCGTCTTCGCCTTCGCCCTCAGACGAGTCGGATCTCCCTTTGGGCCGCCTCCCCGCATC
GATACCGTCGACCTCGAGGGAATTAATTCGAGCTCGGTACCTTTAAGACCAATGACTTACAAGGCAGCTG
TAGATCTTAGCCACTTTTTAAAAGAAAAGGGGGGACTGGAAGGGCTAATTCACTCCCAACGAAGACAAGA
TCTGCTTTTTGCTTGTACTGGGTTTCTCTGGTTAGACCAGATCTGAGCCTGGGAGCTCTCTGGCTAACTA
GGGAACCCACTGCTTAAGCCTCAATAAAGCTTGCCTTGAGTGCTTCAAGTAGTGTGTGCCCGTCTGTTGT
GTGACTCTGGTAACTAGAGATCCCTCAGACCCTTTTAGTCAGTGTGGAAAATCTCTAGCAGCATCTAGAA
TTAATTCCGTGTATTCTATAGTGTCACCTAAATCGTATGTGTATGATACATAAGGTTATGTATTAATTGT
AGCCGCGTTCTAACGACAATATGTACAAGCCTAATTGTGTAGCATCTGGCTTACTGAAGCAGACCCTATC
ATCTCTCTCGTAAACTGCCGTCAGAGTCGGTTTGGTTGGACGAACCTTCTGAGTTTCTGGTAACGCCGTC
CCGCACCCGGAAATGGTCAGCGAACCAATCAGCAGGGTCATCGCTAGCCAGATCCTCTACGCCGGACGCA
TCGTGGCCGGCATCACCGGCGCCACAGGTGCGGTTGCTGGCGCCTATATCGCCGACATCACCGATGGGGA
AGATCGGGCTCGCCACTTCGGGCTCATGAGCGCTTGTTTCGGCGTGGGTATGGTGGCAGGCCCCGTGGCC
GGGGGACTGTTGGGCGCCATCTCCTTGCATGCACCATTCCTTGCGGCGGCGGTGCTCAACGGCCTCAACC
TACTACTGGGCTGCTTCCTAATGCAGGAGTCGCATAAGGGAGAGCGTCGAATGGTGCACTCTCAGTACAA
TCTGCTCTGATGCCGCATAGTTAAGCCAGCCCCGACACCCGCCAACACCCGCTGACGCGCCCTGACGGGC
TTGTCTGCTCCCGGCATCCGCTTACAGACAAGCTGTGACCATCTCCGGGAGCTGCATGTGTCAGAGGTTT
TCACCGTCATCACCGAAACGCGCGAGATGAAAGGGCCTCGTGATACGCCTATTTTTATAGGTTAATGTCA
TGATAATAATGGTTTCTTAGACGTCAGGTGGCACTTTTCGGGGAAATGTGCCGAGCGGCCGCACGGTTAT
CCACAGAATCAGGGGATAACGCAGGAAAGAACATGTGAGCAAAAGGCCAGCAAAAGGCCAGGAACCGTAA
AAAGGCCGCGTTGCTGGCGTTTTTCCATAGGCTCCGCCCCCCTGACGAGCATCACAAAAATCGACGCTCA
AGTCAGAGGTGGCGAAACCCGACAGGACTATAAAGATACCAGGCGTTTCCCCCTGGAAGCTCCCTCGTGC
GCTCTCCTGTTCCGACCCTGCCGCTTACCGGATACCTGTCCGCCTTTCTCCCTTCGGGAAGCGTGGCGCT
TTCTCATAGCTCACGCTGTAGGTATCTCAGTTCGGTGTAGGTCGTTCGCTCCAAGCTGGGCTGTGTGCAC
GAACCCCCCGTTCAGCCCGACCGCTGCGCCTTATCCGGTAACTATCGTCTTGAGTCCAACCCGGTAAGAC
ACGACTTATCGCCACTGGCAGCAGCCACTGGTAACAGGATTAGCAGAGCGAGGTATGTAGGCGGTGCTAC
AGAGTTCTTGAAGTGGTGGCCTAACTACGGCTACACTAGAAGAACAGTATTTGGTATCTGCGCTCTGCTG
AAGCCAGTTACCTTCGGAAAAAGAGTTGGTAGCTCTTGATCCGGCAAACAAACCACCGCTGGTAGCGGTG
GTTTTTTTGTTTGCAAGCAGCAGATTACGCGCAGAAAAAAAGGATCTCAAGAAGATCCTTTGATCTTTTC
TACGGGGTCTGACGCTCAGTGGAACGAAAACTCACGTTAAGGGATTTTGGTCATGACTGATCCTTCAACT
CAGCAAAAGTTCGATTTATTCAACAAAGCCACGTTGTGTCTCAAAATCTCTGATGTTACATTGCACAAGA
TAAAAATATATCATCATGAACAATAAAACTGTCTGCTTACATAAACAGTAATACAAGGGGTGTTATGAGC
CATATTCAACGGGAAACGTCTTGCTCCAGGCCGCGATTAAATTCCAACATGGATGCTGATTTATATGGGT
ATAAATGGGCTCGCGATAATGTCGGGCAATCAGGTGCGACAATCTATCGATTGTATGGGAAGCCCGATGC
GCCAGAGTTGTTTCTGAAACATGGCAAAGGTAGCGTTGCCAATGATGTTACAGATGAGATGGTCAGACTA
AACTGGCTGACGGAATTTATGCCTCTTCCGACCATCAAGCATTTTATCCGTACTCCTGATGATGCATGGT
TACTCACCACTGCGATCCCCGGGAAAACAGCATTCCAGGTATTAGAAGAATATCCTGATTCAGGTGAAAA
TATTGTTGATGCGCTGGCAGTGTTCCTGCGCCGGTTGCATTCGATTCCTGTTTGTAATTGTCCTTTTAAC
AGCGATCGCGTATTTCGCCTCGCTCAGGCGCAATCACGAATGAATAACGGTTTGGTTGATGCGAGTGATT
TTGATGACGAGCGTAATGGCTGGCCTGTTGAACAAGTCTGGAAAGAAATGCATAAGCTTTTGCCATTCTC
ACCGGATTCAGTCGTCACTCATGGTGATTTCTCACTTGATAACCTTATTTTTGACGAGGGGAAATTAATA
GGTTGTATTGATGTTGGACGAGTCGGAATCGCAGACCGATACCAGGATCTTGCCATCCTATGGAACTGCC
TCGGTGAGTTTTCTCCTTCATTACAGAAACGGCTTTTTCAAAAATATGGTATTGATAATCCTGATATGAA
TAAATTGCAGTTTCATTTGATGCTCGATGAGTTTTTCTAATCAGAATTGGTTAATTGGTTGTAACACGCG
GCCGCCAATTTTTTACGGTTCCTGGCCTTTTGCTGGCCTTTTGCTCACATGTTCTTTCCTGCGTTATCCC
CTGATTCTGTGGATAACCGTATTACCGCCTTTGAGTGAGCTGATACCGCTCGCCGCAGCCGAACGACCGA
GCGCAGCGAGTCAGTGAGCGAGGAAGCGGAAGAGCGCCCAATACGCAAACCGCCTCTCCCCGCGCGTTGG
CCGATTCATTAATGCAGCTGTGGAATGTGTGTCAGTTAGGGTGTGGAAAGTCCCCAGGCTCCCCAGCAGG
CAGAAGTATGCAAAGCATGCATCTCAATTAGTCAGCAACCAGGTGTGGAAAGTCCCCAGGCTCCCCAGCA
GGCAGAAGTATGCAAAGCATGCATCTCAATTAGTCAGCAACCATAGTCCCGCCCCTAACTCCGCCCATCC
CGCCCCTAACTCCGCCCAGTTCCGCCCATTCTCCGCCCCATGGCTGACTAATTTTTTTTATTTATGCAGA
GGCCGAGGCCGCCTCGGCCTCTGAGCTATTCCAGAAGTAGTGAGGAGGCTTTTTTGGAGGCCTAGGCTTT
TGCAAAAAGCTTGGACACAAGACAGGCTTGCGAGATATGTTTGAGAATACCACTTTATCCCGCGTCAGGG
AGAGGCAGTGCGTAAAAAGACGCGGACTCATGTGAAATACTGGTTTTTAGTGCGCCAGATCTCTATAATC
TCGCGCAACCTATTTTCCCCTCGAACACTTTTTAAGCCGTAGATAAACAGGCTGGGACACTTCACATGAG
CGAAAAATACATCGTCACCTGGGACATGTTGCAGATCCATGCACGTAAACTCGCAAGCCGACTGATGCCT
TCTGAACAATGGAAAGGCATTATTGCCGTAAGCCGTGGCGGTCTGTACCGGGTGCGTTACTGGCGCGTGA
ACTGGGTATTCGTCATGTCGATACCGTTTGTATTTCCAGCTACGATCACGACAACCAGCGCGAGCTTAAA
GTGCTGAAACGCGCAGAAGGCGATGGCGAAGGCTTCATCGTTATTGATGACCTGGTGGATACCGGTGGTA
CTGCGGTTGCGATTCGTGAAATGTATCCAAAAGCGCACTTTGTCACCATCTTCGCAAAACCGGCTGGTCG
TCCGCTGGTTGATGACTATGTTGTTGATATCCCGCAAGATACCTGGATTGAACAGCCGTGGGATATGGGC
GTCGTATTCGTCCCGCCAATCTCCGGTCGCTAATCTTTTCAACGCCTGGCACTGCCGGGCGTTGTTCTTT
TTAACTTCAGGCGGGTTACAATAGTTTCCAGTAAGTATTCTGGAGGCTGCATCCATGACACAGGCAAACC
TGAGCGAAACCCTGTTCAAACCCCGCTTTAAACATCCTGAAACCTCGACGCTAGTCCGCCGCTTTAATCA
CGGCGCACAACCGCCTGTGCAGTCGGCCCTTGATGGTAAAACCATCCCTCACTGGTATCGCATGATTAAC
CGTCTGATGTGGATCTGGCGCGGCATTGACCCACGCGAAATCCTCGACGTCCAGGCACGTATTGTGATGA
GCGATGCCGAACGTACCGACGATGATTTATACGATACGGTGATTGGCTACCGTGGCGGCAACTGGATTTA
TGAGTGGGCCCCGGATCTTTGTGAAGGAACCTTACTTCTGTGGTGTGACATAATTGGACAAACTACCTAC
AGAGATTTAAAGCTCTAAGGTAAATATAAAATTTTTAAGTGTATAATGTGTTAAACTACTGATTCTAATT
GTTTGTGTATTTTAGATTCCAACCTATGGAACTGATGAATGGGAGCAGTGGTGGAATGCCTTTAATGAGG
AAAACCTGTTTTGCTCAGAAGAAATGCCATCTAGTGATGATGAGGCTACTGCTGACTCTCAACATTCTAC
TCCTCCAAAAAAGAAGAGAAAGGTAGAAGACCCCAAGGACTTTCCTTCAGAATTGCTAAGTTTTTTGAGT
CATGCTGTGTTTAGTAATAGAACTCTTGCTTGCTTTGCTATTTACACCACAAAGGAAAAAGCTGCACTGC
TATACAAGAAAATTATGGAAAAATATTCTGTAACCTTTATAAGTAGGCATAACAGTTATAATCATAACAT
ACTGTTTTTTCTTACTCCACACAGGCATAGAGTGTCTGCTATTAATAACTATGCTCAAAAATTGTGTACC
TTTAGCTTTTTAATTTGTAAAGGGGTTAATAAGGAATATTTGATGTATAGTGCCTTGACTAGAGATCATA
ATCAGCCATACCACATTTGTAGAGGTTTTACTTGCTTTAAAAAACCTCCCACACCTCCCCCTGAACCTGA
AACATAAAATGAATGCAATTGTTGTTGTTAACTTGTTTATTGCAGCTTATAATGGTTACAAATAAAGCAA
TAGCATCACAAATTTCACAAATAAAGCATTTTTTTCACTGCATTCTAGTTGTGGTTTGTCCAAACTCATC
AATGTATCTTATCATGTCTGGATCAACTGGATAACTCAAGCTAACCAAAATCATCCCAAACTTCCCACCC
CATACCCTATTACCACTGCCAATTACCTGTGGTTTCATTTACTCTAAACCTGTGATTCCTCTGAATTATT
TTCATTTTAAAGAAATTGTATTTGTTAAATATGTACTACAAACTTAGTAGTTGGAAGGGCTAATTCACTC
CCAAAGAAGACAAGATATCCTTGATCTGTGGATCTACCACACACAAGGCTACTTCCCTGATTAGCAGAAC
TACACACCAGGGCCAGGGGTCAGATATCCACTGACCTTTGGATGGTGCTACAAGCTAGTACCAGTTGAGC
CAGATAAGGTAGAAGAGGCCAATAAAGGAGAGAACACCAGCTTGTTACACCCTGTGAGCCTGCATGGGAT
GGATGACCCGGAGAGAGAAGTGTTAGAGTGGAGGTTTGACAGCCGCCTAGCATTTCATCACGTGGCCCGA
GAGCTGCATCCGGAGTACTTCAAGAACTGCTGATATCGAGCTTGCTACAAGGGACTTTCCGCTGGGGACT
TTCCAGGGAGGCGTGGCCTGGGCGGGACTGGGGAGTGGCGAGCCCTCAGATCCTGCATATAAGCAGCTGC
TTTTTGCCTGTACTGGGACTCTCTGGTTAGACCAGATCTGAGCCTGGGAGCTCTCTGGCTAACTAGGGAA
CCCACTGCTTAAGCCTCAATAAAGCTTGCCTTGAGTGCTTCAAGTAGTGTGTGCCCGTCTGTTGTGTGAC
TCTGGTAACTAGAGATCCCTCAGACCCTTTTAGTCAGTGTGGAAAATCTCTAGCAGTGGCGCCCGAACAG
GGACTTGAAAGCGAAAGGGAAACCAGAGGAGCTCTCTCGACGCAGGACTCGGCTTGCTGAAGCGCGCACG
GCAAGAGGCGAGGGGCGGCGACTGGTGAGTACGCCAAAAATTTTGACTAGCGGAGGCTAGAAGGAGAGAG
ATGGGTGCGAGAGCGTCAGTATTAAGCGGGGGAGAATTAGATCGCGATGGGAAAAAATTCGGTTAAGGCC
AGGGGGAAAGAAAAAATATAAATTAAAACATATAGTATGGGCAAGCAGGGAGCTAGAACGATTCGCAGTT
AATCCTGGCCTGTTAGAAACATCAGAAGGCTGTAGACAAATACTGGGACAGCTACAACCATCCCTTCAGA
CAGGATCAGAAGAACTTAGATCATTATATAATACAGTAGCAACCCTCTATTGTGTGCATCAAAGGATAGA
GATAAAAGACACCAAGGAAGCTTTAGACAAGATAGAGGAAGAGCAAAACAAAAGTAAGACCACCGCACAG
CAAGCGGCCGGCCGCTGATCTTCAGACCTGGAGGAGGAGATATGAGGGACAATTGGAGAAGTGAATTATA
TAAATATAAAGTAGTAAAAATTGAACCATTAGGAGTAGCACCCACCAAGGCAAAGAGAAGAGTGGTGCAG
AGAGAAAAAAGAGCAGTGGGAATAGGAGCTTTGTTCCTTGGGTTCTTGGGAGCAGCAGGAAGCACTATGG
GCGCAGCGTCAATGACGCTGACGGTACAGGCCAGACAATTATTGTCTGGTATAGTGCAGCAGCAGAACAA
TTTGCTGAGGGCTATTGAGGCGCAACAGCATCTGTTGCAACTCACAGTCTGGGGCATCAAGCAGCTCCAG
GCAAGAATCCTGGCTGTGGAAAGATACCTAAAGGATCAACAGCTCCTGGGGATTTGGGGTTGCTCTGGAA
AACTCATTTGCACCACTGCTGTGCCTTGGAATGCTAGTTGGAGTAATAAATCTCTGGAACAGATTTGGAA
TCACACGACCTGGATGGAGTGGGACAGAGAAATTAACAATTACACAAGCTTAATACACTCCTTAATTGAA
GAATCGCAAAACCAGCAAGAAAAGAATGAACAAGAATTATTGGAATTAGATAAATGGGCAAGTTTGTGGA
ATTGGTTTAACATAACAAATTGGCTGTGGTATATAAAATTATTCATAATGATAGTAGGAGGCTTGGTAGG
TTTAAGAATAGTTTTTGCTGTACTTTCTATAGTGAATAGAGTTAGGCAGGGATATTCACCATTATCGTTT
CAGACCCACCTCCCAACCCCGAGGGGACCCGACAGGCCCGAAGGAATAGAAGAAGAAGGTGGAGAGAGAG
ACAGAGACAGATCCATTCGATTAGTGAACGGATCTCGACGGTATCGCCAAATGGCAGTATTCATCCACAA
TTTTAAAAGAAAAGGGGGGATTGGGGGGTACAGTGCAGGGGAAAGAATAGTAGACATAATAGCAACAGAC
ATACAAACTAAAGAATTACAAAAACAAATTACAAAAATTCAAAATTTTCGGGTTTATTACAGGGACAGCA
GAGATCCAGTTTGGCCCTGAATTCGCATCTAGACTGAACTGGCCGATAATTGCAGACGAACGGATCCGAC
GCGCCATCTCTAGGCCCGCGCCGGCCCCCTCGCACGGACTTGTGGGAGAAGCTCGGCTACTCCCCTGCCC
CGGTTAATTTGCATATAATATTTCCTAGTAACTATAGAGGCTTAATGTGCGATAAAAGACAGATAATCTG
TTCTTTTTAATACTAGCTACATTTTACATGATAGGCTTGGATTTCTATAACTTCGTATAGCATACATTAT
ACGAAGTTATAAACAGCACAAAAGGAAACTCACCCTAACTGTAAAGTAATTGTGTGTTTTGAGACTATAA
GTATCCCTTGGAGAACCACCTTGTTTGACGGAGGCTAAGCGTCGCAAGTTTAAGAGCTAAGCTGGAAACA
GCATAGCAAGTTTAAATAAGGCTAGTCCGTTATCAACTTGAAAAAGTGGCACCGAGTCGGTGCTTTTTTT
GCTGCCAAACCAGATGTCAACACAGCTACAACGGATCCGACGCGCCATCTCTAGGCCCGCGCCGGCCCCC
TCGCACGGACTTGTGGGAGAAGCTCGGCTACTCCCCTGCCCCGGTTAATTTGCATATAATATTTCCTAGT
AACTATAGAGGCTTAATGTGCGATAAAAGACAGATAATCTGTTCTTTTTAATACTAGCTACATTTTACAT
GATAGGCTTGGATTTCTATAACTTCGTATAGCATACATTATACGAAGTTATAAACAGCACAAAAGGAAAC
TCACCCTAACTGTAAAGTAATTGTGTGTTTTGAGACTATAAGTATCCCTTGGAGAACCACCTTGTTTGCC
ACAACGAAGATTATACCGGTTTAAGAGCTAAGCTGGAAACAGCATAGCAAGTTTAAATAAGGCTAGTCCG
TTATCAACTTGAAAAAGTGGCACCGAGTCGGTGCTTTTTTTGCTGGATGCACACACTGGCTTAAGATGAC
AACGGATCCGACGCGCCATCTCTAGGCCCGCGCCGGCCCCCTCGCACGGACTTGTGGGAGAAGCTCGGCT
ACTCCCCTGCCCCGGTTAATTTGCATATAATATTTCCTAGTAACTATAGAGGCTTAATGTGCGATAAAAG
ACAGATAATCTGTTCTTTTTAATACTAGCTACATTTTACATGATAGGCTTGGATTTCTATAACTTCGTAT
AGCATACATTATACGAAGTTATAAACAGCACAAAAGGAAACTCACCCTAACTGTAAAGTAATTGTGTGTT
TTGAGACTATAAGTATCCCTTGGAGAACCACCTTGTTTGCTACAACGTCAAGATCAGAGGTTTAAGAGCT
AAGCTGGAAACAGCATAGCAAGTTTAAATAAGGCTAGTCCGTTATCAACTTGAAAAAGTGGCACCGAGTC
GGTGCTTTTTTTGCTGGTTCTGTATGGGCACAGACAACCTAAACGGTGCCCGTCAGTGGGCAGAGCGCAC
ATCGCCCACAGTCCCCGAGAAGTTGGGGGGAGGGGTCGGCAATTGAACCGGTGCCTAGAGAAGGTGGCGC
GGGGTAAACTGGGAAAGTGATGTCGTGTACTGGCTCCGCCTTTTTCCCGAGGGTGGGGGAGAACCGTATA
TAAGTGCAGTAGTCGCCGTGAACGTTCTTTTTCGCAACGGGTTTGCCGCCAGAACACAGGTAAGTGCCGT
GTGTGGTTCCCGCGGGCCTGGCCTCTTTACGGGTTATGGCCCTTGCGTGCCTTGAATTACTTCCACCTGG
CTGCAGTACGTGATTCTTGATCCCGAGCTTCGGGTTGGAAGTGGGTGGGAGAGTTCGAGGCCTTGCGCTT
AAGGAGCCCCTTCGCCTCGTGCTTGAGTTGAGGCCTGGCCTGGGCGCTGGGGCCGCCGCGTGCGAATCTG
GTGGCACCTTCGCGCCTGTCTCGCTGCTTTCGATAAGTCTCTAGCCATTTAAAATTTTTGATGACCTGCT
GCGACGCTTTTTTTCTGGCAAGATAGTCTTGTAAATGCGGGCCAAGATCTGCACACTGGTATTTCGGTTT
TTGGGGCCGCGGGCGGCGACGGGGCCCGTGCGTCCCAGCGCACATGTTCGGCGAGGCGGGGCCTGCGAGC
GCGGCCACCGAGAATCGGACGGGGGTAGTCTCAAGCTGGCCGGCCTGCTCTGGTGCCTGGCCTCGCGCCG
CCGTGTATCGCCCCGCCCTGGGCGGCAAGGCTGGCCCGGTCGGCACCAGTTGCGTGAGCGGAAAGATGGC
CGCTTCCCGGCCCTGCTGCAGGGAGCTCAAAATGGAGGACGCGGCGCTCGGGAGAGCGGGCGGGTGAGTC
ACCCACACAAAGGAAAAGGGCCTTTCCGTCCTCAGCCGTCGCTTCATGTGACTCCACGGAGTACCGGGCG
CCGTCCAGGCACCTCGATTAGTTCTCGCGCTTTTGGAGTACGTCGTCTTTAGGTTGGGGGGAGGGGTTTT
ATGCGATGGAGTTTCCCCACACTGAGTGGGTGGAGACTGAAGTTAGGCCAGCTTGGCACTTGATGTAATT
CTCCTTGGAATTTGCCCTTTTTGAGTTTGGATCTTGGTTCATTCTCAAGCCTCAGACAGTGGTTCAAAGT
TTTTTTCTTCCATTTCAGGTGTCGTGAGCTAGCCACTATGCCCAAGAAGAAGAGGAAGGTGGAGGACGCC
GGTTCTGCTGAAGGTTCTGTTGCTAGACAACCAGACTTGTTGACTTGTGACGACGAACCAATCCACATCC
CAGGTGCTATCCAACCACACGGTTTGTTGTTGGCTTTGGCTGCTGACATGACTATCGTTGCTGGTTCTGA
CAACTTGCCAGAATTGACTGGTTTGGCTATCGGTGCTTTGATCGGTAGATCTGCTGCTGACGTTTTCGAC
TCTGAAACTCACAACAGATTGACTATCGCTTTGGCTGAACCAGGTGCTGCTGTTGGTGCTCCAATCACTG
TTGGTTTCACTATGAGAAAGGACGCTGGTTTCATCGGTTCTTGGCACAGACACGACCAATTGATCTTCTT
GGAATTGGAACCACCACAAAGAGATGTTGCTGAACCACAAGCTTTCTTCAGAAGAACTAACTCTGCTATC
AGAAGATTGCAAGCTGCTGAAACTTTGGAATCTGCTTGTGCTGCTGCTGCTCAAGAAGTTAGAAAGATCA
CTGGTTTCGACAGAGTTATGATCTACAGATTCGCTTCTGACTTCTCTGGTGAAGTTATCGCTGAAGACAG
ATGTGCTGAAGTTGAATCTAAGTTGGGTTTGCACTACCCAGCTTCTACTGTTCCAGCTCAAGCTAGAAGA
TTGTACACTATCAACCCAGTTAGAATCATCCCAGACATCAACTACAGACCAGTTCCAGTTACTCCAGACT
TGAACCCAGTTACTGGTAGACCAATCGACTTGTCTTTCGCTATCTTGAGATCTGTTTCTCCAGTTCACTT
GGAATTCATGAGAAACATCGGTATGCACGGTACTATGTCTATCTCTATCTTGAGAGGTGAAAGATTGTGG
GGTTTGATCGTTTGTCACCACAGAACTCCATACTACGTTGACTTGGACGGTAGACAAGCTTGTGAATTGG
TTGCTCAAGTTTTGGCTTGGCAAATCGGTGTTATGGAAGAAGGATCCTAAACTAGAGATCTATGTGAGGA
TCCTAACTCGAGATCGAGCTGAGCA
